>Addgene plasmid #12643 | UbcH5c WT pET28a | addgene full sequence | sequence record 322488 | Addgene NGS Result
GCGCCCCGACACCCGCCAACACCCGCTGACGCGCCCTGACGGGCTTGTCTGCTCCCGGCATCCGCTTACA
GACAAGCTGTGACCGTCTCCGGGAGCTGCATGTGTCAGAGGTTTTCACCGTCATCACCGAAACGCGCGAG
GCAGCTGCGGTAAAGCTCATCAGCGTGGTCGTGAAGCGATTCACAGATGTCTGCCTGTTCATCCGCGTCC
AGCTCGTTGAGTTTCTCCAGAAGCGTTAATGTCTGGCTTCTGATAAAGCGGGCCATGTTAAGGGCGGTTT
TTTCCTGTTTGGTCACTGATGCCTCCGTGTAAGGGGGATTTCTGTTCATGGGGGTAATGATACCGATGAA
ACGAGAGAGGATGCTCACGATACGGGTTACTGATGATGAACATGCCCGGTTACTGGAACGTTGTGAGGGT
AAACAACTGGCGGTATGGATGCGGCGGGACCAGAGAAAAATCACTCAGGGTCAATGCCAGCGCTTCGTTA
ATACAGATGTAGGTGTTCCACAGGGTAGCCAGCAGCATCCTGCGATGCAGATCCGGAACATAATGGTGCA
GGGCGCTGACTTCCGCGTTTCCAGACTTTACGAAACACGGAAACCGAAGACCATTCATGTTGTTGCTCAG
GTCGCAGACGTTTTGCAGCAGCAGTCGCTTCACGTTCGCTCGCGTATCGGTGATTCATTCTGCTAACCAG
TAAGGCAACCCCGCCAGCCTAGCCGGGTCCTCAACGACAGGAGCACGATCATGCGCACCCGTGGGGCCGC
CATGCCGGCGATAATGGCCTGCTTCTCGCCGAAACGTTTGGTGGCGGGACCAGTGACGAAGGCTTGAGCG
AGGGCGTGCAAGATTCCGAATACCGCAAGCGACAGGCCGATCATCGTCGCGCTCCAGCGAAAGCGGTCCT
CGCCGAAAATGACCCAGAGCGCTGCCGGCACCTGTCCTACGAGTTGCATGATAAAGAAGACAGTCATAAG
TGCGGCGACGATAGTCATGCCCCGCGCCCACCGGAAGGAGCTGACTGGGTTGAAGGCTCTCAAGGGCATC
GGTCGAGATCCCGGTGCCTAATGAGTGAGCTAACTTACATTAATTGCGTTGCGCTCACTGCCCGCTTTCC
AGTCGGGAAACCTGTCGTGCCAGCTGCATTAATGAATCGGCCAACGCGCGGGGAGAGGCGGTTTGCGTAT
TGGGCGCCAGGGTGGTTTTTCTTTTCACCAGTGAGACGGGCAACAGCTGATTGCCCTTCACCGCCTGGCC
CTGAGAGAGTTGCAGCAAGCGGTCCACGCTGGTTTGCCCCAGCAGGCGAAAATCCTGTTTGATGGTGGTT
AACGGCGGGATATAACATGAGCTGTCTTCGGTATCGTCGTATCCCACTACCGAGATATCCGCACCAACGC
GCAGCCCGGACTCGGTAATGGCGCGCATTGCGCCCAGCGCCATCTGATCGTTGGCAACCAGCATCGCAGT
GGGAACGATGCCCTCATTCAGCATTTGCATGGTTTGTTGAAAACCGGACATGGCACTCCAGTCGCCTTCC
CGTTCCGCTATCGGCTGAATTTGATTGCGAGTGAGATATTTATGCCAGCCAGCCAGACGCAGACGCGCCG
AGACAGAACTTAATGGGCCCGCTAACAGCGCGATTTGCTGGTGACCCAATGCGACCAGATGCTCCACGCC
CAGTCGCGTACCGTCTTCATGGGAGAAAATAATACTGTTGATGGGTGTCTGGTCAGAGACATCAAGAAAT
AACGCCGGAACATTAGTGCAGGCAGCTTCCACAGCAATGGCATCCTGGTCATCCAGCGGATAGTTAATGA
TCAGCCCACTGACGCGTTGCGCGAGAAGATTGTGCACCGCCGCTTTACAGGCTTCGACGCCGCTTCGTTC
TACCATCGACACCACCACGCTGGCACCCAGTTGATCGGCGCGAGATTTAATCGCCGCGACAATTTGCGAC
GGCGCGTGCAGGGCCAGACTGGAGGTGGCAACGCCAATCAGCAACGACTGTTTGCCCGCCAGTTGTTGTG
CCACGCGGTTGGGAATGTAATTCAGCTCCGCCATCGCCGCTTCCACTTTTTCCCGCGTTTTCGCAGAAAC
GTGGCTGGCCTGGTTCACCACGCGGGAAACGGTCTGATAAGAGACACCGGCATACTCTGCGACATCGTAT
AACGTTACTGGTTTCACATTCACCACCCTGAATTGACTCTCTTCCGGGCGCTATCATGCCATACCGCGAA
AGGTTTTGCGCCATTCGATGGTGTCCGGGATCTCGACGCTCTCCCTTATGCGACTCCTGCATTAGGAAGC
AGCCCAGTAGTAGGTTGAGGCCGTTGAGCACCGCCGCCGCAAGGAATGGTGCATGCAAGGAGATGGCGCC
CAACAGTCCCCCGGCCACGGGGCCTGCCACCATACCCACGCCGAAACAAGCGCTCATGAGCCCGAAGTGG
CGAGCCCGATCTTCCCCATCGGTGATGTCGGCGATATAGGCGCCAGCAACCGCACCTGTGGCGCCGGTGA
TGCCGGCCACGATGCGTCCGGCGTAGAGGATCGAGATCTCGATCCCGCGAAATTAATACGACTCACTATA
GGGGAATTGTGAGCGGATAACAATTCCCCTCTAGAAATAATTTTGTTTAACTTTAAGAAGGAGATATACC
[441 nt withheld, positions 2661-3101]
TGATGCTACCTTAAAGTCAGAATAACCTGCATTATAGCTCGAGCACCACCACCACCACCACTGAGATCCG
GCTGCTAACAAAGCCCGAAAGGAAGCTGAGTTGGCTGCTGCCACCGCTGAGCAATAACTAGCATAACCCC
TTGGGGCCTCTAAACGGGTCTTGAGGGGTTTTTTGCTGAAAGGAGGAACTATATCCGGATTGGCGAATGG
G
[124 nt withheld, positions 3313-3436]
C
[91 nt withheld, positions 3438-3528]
A
[49 nt withheld, positions 3530-3578]
CCTTTGACGTTGGAGTCCACGTTCTTT
[37 nt withheld, positions 3606-3642]
ACCCTATCTCGGTCTATTCTTTTGATTTATAAGGGATTTTGCCGATTTCGGCCTATTGGTTAAAAAATGA
GCTGATTTAACAAAAATTTAACGCGAATTTTAACAAAATATTAACGCTTACAATTTAGGTGGCACTTTTC
GGGGAAATGTGCGCGGAACCCCTATTTGTTTATTTTTCTAAATACATTCAAATATGTATCCGCTCATGAA
TTAATTCTTAGAAAAACTCATCGAGCATCAAATGAAACTGCAATTTATTCATATCAGGATTATCAATACC
ATATTTTTGAAAAAGCCGTTTCTGTAATGAAGGAGAAAACTCACCGAGGCAGTTCCATAGGATGGCAAGA
TCCTGGTATCGGTCTGCGATTCCGACTCGTCCAACATCAATACAACCTATTAATTTCCCCTCGTCAAAAA
TAAGGTTATCAAGTGAGAAATCACCATGAGTGACGACTGAATCCGGTGAGAATGGCAAAAGTTTATGCAT
TTCTTTCCAGACTTGTTCAACAGGCCAGCCATTACGCTCGTCATCAAAATCACTCGCATCAACCAAACCG
TTATTCATTCGTGATTGCGCCTGAGCGAGACGAAATACGCGATCGCTGTTAAAAGGACAATTACAAACAG
GAATCGAATGCAACCGGCGCAGGAACACTGCCAGCGCATCAACAATATTTTCACCTGAATCAGGATATTC
TTCTAATACCTGGAATGCTGTTTTCCCGGGGATCGCAGTGGTGAGTAACCATGCATCATCAGGAGTACGG
ATAAAATGCTTGATGGTCGGAAGAGGCATAAATTCCGTCAGCCAGTTTAGTCTGACCATCTCATCTGTAA
CATCATTGGCAACGCTACCTTTGCCATGTTTCAGAAACAACTCTGGCGCATCGGGCTTCCCATACAATCG
ATAGATTGTCGCACCTGATTGCCCGACATTATCGCGAGCCCATTTATACCCATATAAATCAGCATCCATG
TTGGAATTTAATCGCGGCCTAGAGCAAGACGTTTCCCGTTGAATATGGCTCATAACACCCCTTGTATTAC
TGTTTATGTAAGCAGACAGTTTTATTGTTCATGACCAAAATCCCTTAACGTGAGTTTTCGTTCCACTGAG
CGTCAGACCCCGTAGAAAAGATCAAAGGATCTTCTTGAGATCCTTTTTTTCTGCGCGTAATCTGCTGCTT
GCAAACAAAAAAACCACCGCTACCAGCGGTGGTTTGTTTGCCGGATCAAGAGCTACCAACTCTTTTTCCG
AAGGTAACTGGCTTCAGCAGAGCGCAGATACCAAATACTGTCCTTCTAGTGTAGCCGTAGTTAGGCCACC
ACTTCAAGAACTCTGTAGCACCGCCTACATACCTCGCTCTGCTAATCCTGTTACCAGTGGCTGCTGCCAG
TGGCGATAAGTCGTGTCTTACCGGGTTGGACTCAAGACGATAGTTACCGGATAAGGCGCAGCGGTCGGGC
TGAACGGGGGGTTCGTGCACACAGCCCAGCTTGGAGCGAACGACCTACACCGAACTGAGATACCTACAGC
GTGAGCTATGAGAAAGCGCCACGCTTCCCGAAGGGAGAAAGGCGGACAGGTATCCGGTAAGCGGCAGGGT
CGGAACAGGAGAGCGCACGAGGGAGCTTCCAGGGGGAAACGCCTGGTATCTTTATAGTCCTGTCGGGTTT
CGCCACCTCTGACTTGAGCGTCGATTTTTGTGATGCTCGTCAGGGGGGCGGAGCCTATGGAAAAACGCCA
GCAACGCGGCCTTTTTACGGTTCCTGGCCTTTTGCTGGCCTTTTGCTCACATGTTCTTTCCTGCGTTATC
CCCTGATTCTGTGGATAACCGTATTACCGCCTTTGAGTGAGCTGATACCGCTCGCCGCAGCCGAACGACC
GAGCGCAGCGAGTCAGTGAGCGAGGAAGCGGAAGAGCGCCTGATGCGGTATTTTCTCCTTACGCATCTGT
GCGGTATTTCACACCGCAATGGTGCACTCTCAGTACAATCTGCTCTGATGCCGCATAGTTAAGCCAGTAT
ACACTCCGCTATCGCTACGTGACTGGGTCATGGCT
Features (pLannotate 1.2.2; 19 found; start..end, strand, type, name):
    105..296     -  CDS            rop: Rop protein, which maintains plasmids at low copy number; rop
    313..693     +  CDS            YPB1_ECOLX: Protein predicted: Swiss-Prot protein existence level 4. From Escherichia coli.
    765..1056    -  CDS            TcR (fragment): tetracycline efflux protein; tet; confers resistance to tetracycline
   1071..1092    -  protein_bind   CAP binding site: CAP binding activates transcription in the presence of cAMP. E. coli catabolite activator protein
   1105..2187    -  CDS            lacI: lac repressor; lacI; The lac repressor binds to the lac operator to inhibit transcription in E. coli. This inhibition can be relieved by adding lactose or isopropyl-β-D-thiogalactopyranoside (IPTG).
   2188..2265    -  promoter       lacI promoter: lacI
   2273..2552    -  CDS            TcR (fragment): tetracycline efflux protein; tet; confers resistance to tetracycline
   2574..2592    +  promoter       T7 promoter: promoter for bacteriophage T7 RNA polymerase
   2593..2617    +  protein_bind   lac operator: The lac repressor binds to the lac operator to inhibit transcription in E. coli. This inhibition can be relieved by adding lactose or isopropyl-β-D-thiogalactopyranoside (IPTG). lac repressor encoded by lacI
   2632..2654    +  RBS            RBS: efficient ribosome binding site from bacteriophage T7 gene 10 (Olins and Rangwala, 1989)
   2661..3101    +  CDS            UBE2D3 (sequence withheld): UB2D3_HUMAN - Also known as UBC5C, UBCH5C. Experimental evidence at protein level: Swiss-Prot protein existence level 1. Accepts ubiquitin from the E1 complex and catalyzes its covalent attachment to other proteins. In vitro catalyzes 'Lys-11'-, as well as 'Lys-48'-linked polyubiquitination. Cooperates with the E2 CDC34 and the SCF(FBXW11) E3 ligase complex for the polyubiquitination of NFKBIA leading to its subsequent proteasomal degradation. Acts as an initiator E2, priming the phosphorylated NFKBIA target at positions 'Lys-21' and/or 'Lys-22' with a monoubiquitin. Ubiquitin chain elongation
   3145..3162    +  CDS            9xHis (fragment): 9xHis affinity tag
   3172..3221    +  CDS            SET1 (fragment): solubility-enhancement tag derived from T7 phage gene 10B
   3229..3276    +  terminator     T7 terminator: transcription terminator for bacteriophage T7 RNA polymerase
   3313..3741    +  rep_origin     f1 ori (sequence partly withheld): f1 bacteriophage origin of replication; arrow indicates direction of (+) strand synthesis
   3794..3851    +  promoter       AmpR promoter (fragment): bla
   3860..4675    -  CDS            KanR: aminoglycoside phosphotransferase; aph(3')-Ia; confers resistance to kanamycin in bacteria or G418 (Geneticin®) in eukaryotes
   4797..5385    +  rep_origin     ori: high-copy-number ColE1/pMB1/pBR322/pUC origin of replication
   5571..3       -  misc_feature   bom (across the origin): basis of mobility region from pBR322
