[The description below was written by a language model from this plasmid's Addgene catalogue record and pLannotate feature annotations shown in this document.]
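Description:
UbcH5c WT pET28a is a bacterial expression plasmid carrying the wild-type human ubiquitin-conjugating enzyme (E2) UbcH5c, the product of the UBE2D3 gene, in the pET28a backbone. The sequenced record is about 5.7 kb. It is propagated in E. coli through a ColE1/pBR322-type origin accompanied by the rop gene and the bom mobility region, and is selected with kanamycin via an aminoglycoside phosphotransferase (KanR) cassette. An f1 phage origin is also present. The catalogue lists the plasmid as high copy, although rop normally moderates copy number in this origin family. Short fragments annotated as tetracycline resistance and an AmpR promoter are backbone remnants rather than functional markers.

The roughly 444 bp coding sequence was inserted between NcoI and XhoI, both of which remain intact. Cloning at NcoI places the insert's start codon directly downstream of the T7 gene 10 ribosome binding site, which bypasses the N-terminal His tag and thrombin site that pET28a otherwise provides. Transcription is driven by a T7 promoter controlled by an adjacent lac operator, with the lac repressor supplied from a plasmid-borne lacI gene. Expression therefore requires a host that supplies T7 RNA polymerase and is induced with IPTG, and a T7 terminator closes the unit. A His-tag coding segment lies a short distance downstream of the annotated UBE2D3 reading frame, but the record does not state whether the insert keeps its own stop codon, so it is unclear whether the protein is untagged or C-terminally His-tagged. The plasmid is suited to producing recombinant UbcH5c for biochemical and structural work, and the associated publication concerns noncovalent UbcH5–ubiquitin interactions in BRCA1-directed ubiquitination.
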