Addgene plasmid #12643: UbcH5c WT pET28a
Depositing lab: Rachel Klevit. Depositing organization: University of Washington. Publication: A UbcH5/ubiquitin noncovalent complex is required for processive BRCA1-directed ubiquitination. Brzovic PS, Lissounov A, Christensen DE, Hoyt DW, Klevit RE. Mol Cell. 2006 Mar 17. 21(6):873-80. 10.1016/j.molcel.2006.02.008 PubMed 16543155.
Backbone
  Vector backbone: pET28a
  Backbone manufacturer: stratagene
  Backbone size w/o insert (bp): 5000
  Vector type: Bacterial Expression
Growth in bacteria
  Bacterial resistance: Kanamycin, 50 μg/mL
  Growth temperature: 37°C
  Growth strain: DH5alpha
  Copy number: High Copy
Gene/Insert
  Gene/Insert name: UbcH5c - Ubiquitin conjugating enzyme (alt name: UbcH5c)
  Species: H. sapiens (human)
  Insert size (bp): 444
  Entrez Gene: UBE2D3 (a.k.a. E2(17)KB3, UBC4/5, UBCH5C)
  Cloning method: Restriction Enzyme; 5′ cloning site NcoI (not destroyed); 3′ cloning site XhoI (not destroyed)
  Sequencing primers: 5′ universal T7
Terms and licenses: Academic/Nonprofit Terms; Industry Terms: Not Available to Industry
How to cite: UbcH5c WT pET28a was a gift from Rachel Klevit (Addgene plasmid # 12643 ; http://n2t.net/addgene:12643 ; RRID:Addgene_12643)
