>Addgene plasmid #12643 | UbcH5c WT pET28a | depositor partial sequence | sequence record 7381 | Author sequence
[441 nt withheld, positions 1-441]
TGATGCTACCTTAAAGTCAGAATAACCTGCATTATAGCTCGAGCTCAGGCCTACTAGTA
