>Addgene plasmid #12643 | UbcH5c WT pET28a | addgene partial sequence | sequence record 21733 | T7 5'-TAATACGACTCACTATAGGG-3'
AGGAGATATACC
[441 nt withheld, positions 13-453]
TGATGCTACCTTAAAGTCAGAATAACCTGCATTATAGCTCGAGCACCACCACCACCACCACTGAGATCCG
GCTGCTAACAAAGCCCGAAAGGAAGCTGAGTTGGCTGCTGCCACCGCTGAGCAATAACTAGCATAACCCC
TTGGGGCCTCTAAACGGGTCTTGAGGGGTTTTTTGCTGAAAGGAGGAACTATATCCGGATTGGCGAATGG
G
[124 nt withheld, positions 665-788]
CGCCGGCTTTCCCCGTCAAGCTC
